Addgene plasmid #23632: pDONR223-ALS2CR7
Depositing lab: William Hahn & David Root. Depositing organization: Dana-Farber Cancer Institute. Publication: COT drives resistance to RAF inhibition through MAP kinase pathway reactivation. Johannessen CM, Boehm JS, Kim SY, Thomas SR, Wardwell L, Johnson LA, Emery CM, Stransky N, Cogdill AP, Barretina J, Caponigro G, Hieronymus H, Murray RR, Salehi-Ashtiani K, Hill DE, Vidal M, Zhao JJ, Yang X, Alkan O, Kim S, Harris JL, Wilson CJ, Myer VE, Finan PM, Root DE, Roberts TM, Golub T, Flaherty KT, Dummer R, Weber BL, Sellers WR, Schlegel R, Wargo JA, Hahn WC, Garraway LA. Nature. 2010 Dec 16;468(7326):968-72. doi: 10.1038/nature09627 PubMed 21107320.
Backbone
  Vector backbone: pDONR223
  Backbone manufacturer: Invitrogen
  Backbone size w/o insert (bp): 5005
  Vector type: Gateway Donor vector
Growth in bacteria
  Bacterial resistance: Spectinomycin, 50 μg/mL
  Growth temperature: 37°C
  Growth strain: DH5alpha
  Copy number: High Copy
Gene/Insert
  Gene/Insert name: ALS2CR7 (alt name: amyotrophic lateral sclerosis 2 (juvenile) chromosome region, candidate 7)
  Species: H. sapiens (human)
  Insert size (bp): 1050
  Entrez Gene: CDK15 (a.k.a. ALS2CR7, PFTAIRE2, PFTK2)
  Cloning method: Gateway Cloning
  Sequencing primers: 5′ M13pUC-fwd; 3′ M13rev
Terms and licenses: Academic/Nonprofit Terms; Industry Terms: Not Available to Industry
Depositor comments: The ORF has no Stop codon. This design enables easy recombination into a destination vector to add an epitope tag of choice and Stop codon to the ORF. Do NOT use this plasmid directly for transfections. A set of 4 custom lentiviral vectors is available ( pLX301 (http://www.addgene.org/25895/) , pLX302 (http://www.addgene.org/25896/) , pLX303 (http://www.addgene.org/25897/) , pLX304 (http://www.addgene.org/25890/) ) to be used to express these ORFs in mammalian cells. These plasmids are not included in the kit and must be ordered separately.
How to cite: pDONR223-ALS2CR7 was a gift from William Hahn & David Root (Addgene plasmid # 23632 ; http://n2t.net/addgene:23632 ; RRID:Addgene_23632)
