[The description below was written by a language model from this plasmid's Addgene catalogue record.]
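Description:
pDONR223-ALS2CR7 is a Gateway entry clone built in the Invitrogen pDONR223 donor backbone (about 5 kb without insert) and carrying a human open reading frame of roughly 1,050 bp. The insert is ALS2CR7, "amyotrophic lateral sclerosis 2 (juvenile) chromosome region, candidate 7", now catalogued under the gene symbol CDK15 and also known as PFTAIRE2 or PFTK2, a member of the cyclin-dependent kinase family. The plasmid is maintained in standard E. coli cloning strains as a high-copy replicon and is selected with spectinomycin. The ORF was introduced by Gateway recombination, so in the finished clone it is expected to sit between recombination sites that allow it to be moved by a further recombination reaction into any compatible destination vector. M13 forward and reverse priming sites flanking the insert are listed for sequence verification. No feature table is provided, so the exact positions of the origin, resistance gene and recombination sites are not documented here.

The ORF has no stop codon. This "open" configuration lets the coding sequence read through into a C-terminal epitope tag and stop codon supplied by the destination vector. The record notes that the plasmid should not be transfected directly, as expected for a donor backbone, which is not designed to drive expression in mammalian cells. Instead it serves as a shuttle source for building expression constructs, and the depositors point to a companion set of lentiviral destination vectors (pLX301 to pLX304) for expressing such ORFs in mammalian cells. The clone belongs to a kit of such ORF clones and is associated with a study of MAP kinase pathway reactivation and resistance to RAF inhibition.
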