>Addgene plasmid #23632 | pDONR223-ALS2CR7 | depositor partial sequence | sequence record 10691 | Author sequence
ATGACTTCATTTCACCCCAGGGGACTTCAAGCTGCCCGTGCCCAGAAGTTCAAGAGTAAAAGGCCACGGA
GTAACAGTGATTGTTTTCAGGAAGAGGATCTGAGGCAGGGTTTTCAGTGGAGGAAGAGCCTCCCTTTTGG
GGCAGCCTCATCTTACTTGAACTTGGAGAAGCTGGGTGAAGGCTCTTATGCGACAGTTTACAAGGGGATT
AGCAGAATAAATGGACAACTAGTGGCTTTAAAAGTCATCAGCATGAATGCAGAGGAAGGAGTCCCATTTA
CAGCTATCCGAGAAGCTTCTCTCCTGAAGGGTTTGAAACATGCCAATATTGTGCTCCTGCATGACATAAT
CCACACCAAAGAGACACTGACATTCGTTTTTGAATACATGCACACAGACCTGGCCCAGTATATGTCTCAG
CATCCAGGAGGGCTTCATCCTCATAATGTCAGACTTTTCATGTTTCAACTTTTGCGGGGCCTGGCGTACA
TCCACCACCAACACGTTCTTCACAGGGACCTGAAACCTCAGAACTTACTCATCAGTCACCTGGGAGAGCT
CAAACTGGCTGATTTTGGTCTTGCCCGGGCCAAGTCCATTCCCAGCCAGACATACTCTTCAGAAGTCGTG
ACCCTCTGGTACCGGCCCCCTGATGCTTTGCTGGGAGCCACTGAATATTCCTCTGAGCTGGACATATGGG
GTGCAGGCTGCATCTTTATTGAAATGTTCCAGGGTCAACCTTTGTTTCCTGGGGTTTCCAACATCCTTGA
ACAGCTGGAGAAAATCTGGGAGGTGCTGGGAGTCCCTACAGAGGATACTTGGCCGGGAGTCTCCAAGCTA
CCTAACTACAATCCAGAATGGTTCCCACTGCCTACGCCTCGAAGCCTTCATGTTGTCTGGAACAGGCTGG
GCAGGGTTCCTGAAGCTGAAGACCTGGCCTCCCAGATGCTAAAAGGCTTTCCCAGAGACCGCGTCTCCGC
CCAGGAAGCACTTGTTCATGATTATTTCAGCGCCCTGCCATCTCAGCTGTACCAGCTTCCTGATGAGTGA
