>Addgene plasmid #23632 | pDONR223-ALS2CR7 | addgene partial sequence | sequence record 29482 | 23632 with M13pUC-fwd
ATAATGATTTTATTTTGACTGATAGTGACCTGTTCGTTGCAACAAATTGATGAGCAATGCTTTTTTATAA
TGCCAACTTTGTACAAAAAAGTTGGCATGACTTCATTTCACCCCAGGGGACTTCAAGCTGCCCGTGCCCA
GAAGTTCAAGAGTAAAAGGCCACGGAGTAACAGTGATTGTTTTCAGGAAGAGGATCTGAGGCAGGGTTTT
CAGTGGAGGAAGAGCCTCCCTTTTGGGGCAGCCTCATCTTACTTGAACTTGGAGAAGCTGGGTGAAGGCT
CTTATGCGACAGTTTACAAGGGGATTAGCAGAATAAATGGACAACTAGTGGCTTTAAAAGTCATCAGCAT
GAATGCAGAGGAAGGAGTCCCATTTACAGCTATCCGAGAAGCTTCTCTCCTGAAGGGTTTGAAACATGCC
AATATTGTGCTCCTGCATGACATAATCCACACCAAAGAGACACTGACATTCGTTTTTGAATACATGCACA
CAGACCTGGCCCAGTATATGTCTCAGCATCCAGGAGGGCTTCATCCTCATAATGTCAGACTTTTCATGTT
TCAACTTTTGCGGGGCCTGGCGTACATCCACCACCAACACGTTCTTCACAGGGACCTGAAACCTCAGAAC
TTACTCATCAGTCACCTGGGAGAGC
